>Addgene plasmid #28202 | tdp43-EGFP construct9 | addgene partial sequence | sequence record 35139 | 28202 with EGFP-N
GCTCCTCGCCCTTGCTCACCATGGTGGCGACCGGTGGATCCCGGGCCCGCGGTACCGTCGACTGCAGTTT
TCTGCTTCTCAAAGGCTCATCTTGGCTTTGCTTAGAATTAGGAAGTTTGCAGTCACACCATCGTCCATCT
ATCATATGTCGCTGTGACATTACTTTCACTTGTGTTTCATATTCCGTAAAACGAACAAAGCCAAACCCCT
TTGAATGACCAGTCTTAAGATCTTTCTTGACCTGCACCATAAGAACTTCTCCAAAGGTACTAAAATACTC
TTTCAGGTCCTGTTCGGTTGTTTTCCATGGGAGACCCAACACTATTAAATCGGATGTTTTCTGGACTGCT
CTTTTCACTTTCACTGCTGATGAAGCATCTGTCTCATCCATTTTTCTTTTGTTATCTTTTGGATAGTTGA
CAACATACACCAGATTTCCCCAGCCAGCATCTGGGGCATGCAGAATTCCTTCTACCAGCCGGACACCTCT
CATACACTGAGACACTGGATTCCTGTAGCGAAGCCCACACGCCCCTGGAAACTGGGCTGTAACCGTGGAG
AGCAGCACCGTCCCATCGTCTTCCGATGGTATTTCAATGGGCTCATCGTTCTCATCTTCGGTTACCCGAA
TATATTCAGACATCTCGAGGGATACTCTAGAGCGGCCGCCCTTTTTTTTTTTTTTTTTTTTTTTTTTTTT
TTATTTAAATCAGTTTTATTTAAGAATTTCCAACAATGACAACTCTTATAAAAAGCATCCAAGCACAGGA
CACAGAACTGCAGAATTCGAAGCTTGAGCTCGAGATCTGAGTCCGGTAGCGCTAGCGG
