[The description below was written by a language model from this plasmid's Addgene catalogue record.]
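Description:
tdp43-EGFP construct9 is a mammalian expression plasmid built on the Clontech pEGFP-N1 backbone (about 4.7 kb without insert) that encodes an N-terminal fragment of human TDP-43 (TARDBP) fused to EGFP. It is maintained as a high-copy plasmid in E. coli under kanamycin selection. The same resistance cassette confers neomycin resistance in mammalian cells, so stably transfected lines can be selected with G418. The record gives no feature table and does not name the promoter. pEGFP-N1 vectors generally drive expression from the CMV immediate-early promoter and carry an SV40 polyadenylation signal, and this construct presumably retains them.

The insert is a 576 bp fragment restricted to amino acids 1–193 of TDP-43, cloned between the XhoI and BamHI sites of the multiple cloning site, both of which remain intact. In the N1 configuration the insert lies upstream of EGFP, so the fluorescent protein is attached to the C terminus of the truncated TDP-43. This allows the fragment's expression level, subcellular distribution and any inclusion formation to be followed directly by fluorescence microscopy in living or fixed cells.

The name and the associated publication suggest that this plasmid is one of a series of TDP-43 truncation constructs. That study compared the aggregation propensity of different regions of the protein and reported that C-terminal fragments aggregate readily and harm neurons through a dominant-negative mechanism. A fragment lacking the C-terminal portion would be suited to mapping which domains govern localization and aggregation in cell models relevant to ALS and related TDP-43 proteinopathies, although the record does not state its specific role in the series.
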