Addgene plasmid #28202: tdp43-EGFP construct9
Depositing lab: Zuoshang Xu. Depositing organization: University of Massachusetts, Worcester. Publication: The C-terminal TDP-43 fragments have a high aggregation propensity and harm neurons by a dominant-negative mechanism. Yang C, Tan W, Whittle C, Qiu L, Cao L, Akbarian S, Xu Z. PLoS One. 2010 . 5(12):e15878. 10.1371/journal.pone.0015878 PubMed 21209826.
Backbone
  Vector backbone: pEGFP-N1
  Backbone manufacturer: Clontech Laboratories, Inc
  Backbone size w/o insert (bp): 4694
  Vector type: Mammalian Expression
  Selectable markers: Neomycin (select with G418)
Growth in bacteria
  Bacterial resistance: Kanamycin, 50 μg/mL
  Growth temperature: 37°C
  Growth strain: DH5alpha
  Growth instructions: DH5a in LB media at 37C
  Copy number: High Copy
Gene/Insert
  Gene/Insert name: Tar DNA binding protein (alt name: TDP43)
  Species: H. sapiens (human)
  Insert size (bp): 576
  Mutation: aa1-193 only
  GenBank ID: NM_007375
  Entrez Gene: TARDBP (a.k.a. ALS10, TDP-43)
  Tag / fusion protein: EGFP (C terminal on backbone)
  Cloning method: Restriction Enzyme; 5′ cloning site Xho1 (not destroyed); 3′ cloning site BamH1 (not destroyed)
  Sequencing primers: 5′ AATGGGAGTTTGTTTTGGCA; 3′ ACGAGGGTGGGCCAGGGCA
Terms and licenses: Academic/Nonprofit Terms; Industry Terms: Not Available to Industry
How to cite: tdp43-EGFP construct9 was a gift from Zuoshang Xu (Addgene plasmid # 28202 ; http://n2t.net/addgene:28202 ; RRID:Addgene_28202)
